>Addgene plasmid #216791 | pBABE 3xHA-MKK6-EE puro | addgene full sequence | sequence record 434910 | Addgene NGS Result
CTGCAGCCTGAATATGGGCCAAACAGGATATCTGTGGTAAGCAGTTCCTGCCCCGGCTCAGGGCCAAGAA
CAGATGGAACAGCTGAATATGGGCCAAACAGGATATCTGTGGTAAGCAGTTCCTGCCCCGGCTCAGGGCC
AAGAACAGATGGTCCCCAGATGCGGTCCAGCCCTCAGCAGTTTCTAGAGAACCATCAGATGTTTCCAGGG
TGCCCCAAGGACCTGAAATGACCCTGTGCCTTATTTGAACTAACCAATCAGTTCGCTTCTCGCTTCTGTT
CGCGCGCTTCTGCTCCCCGAGCTCAATAAAAGAGCCCACAACCCCTCACTCGGGGCGCCAGTCCTCCGAT
TGACTGAGTCGCCCGGGTACCCGTGTATCCAATAAACCCTCTTGCAGTTGCATCCGACTTGTGGTCTCGC
TGTTCCTTGGGAGGGTCTCCTCTGAGTGATTGACTACCCGTCAGCGGGGGTCTTTCATTTGGGGGCTCGT
CCGGGATCGGGAGACCCCTGCCCAGGGACCACCGACCCACCACCGGGAGGCAAGCTGGCCAGCAACTTAT
CTGTGTCTGTCCGATTGTCTAGTGTCTATGACTGATTTTATGCGCCTGCGTCGGTACTAGTTAGCTAACT
AGCTCTGTATCTGGCGGACCCGTGGTGGAACTGACGAGTTCTGAACACCCGGCCGCAACCCTGGGAGACG
TCCCAGGGACTTTGGGGGCCGTTTTTGTGGCCCGACCTGAGGAAGGGAGTCGATGTGGAATCCGACCCCG
TCAGGATATGTGGTTCTGGTAGGAGACGAGAACCTAAAACAGTTCCCGCCTCCGTCTGAATTTTTGCTTT
CGGTTTGGAACCGAAGCCGCGCGTCTTGTCTGCTGCAGCGCTGCAGCATCGTTCTGTGTTGTCTCTGTCT
GACTGTGTTTCTGTATTTGTCTGAAAATTAGGGCCAGACTGTTACCACTCCCTTAAGTTTGACCTTAGGT
CACTGGAAAGATGTCGAGCGGATCGCTCACAACCAGTCGGTAGATGTCAAGAAGAGACGTTGGGTTACCT
TCTGCTCTGCAGAATGGCCAACCTTTAACGTCGGATGGCCGCGAGACGGCACCTTTAACCGAGACCTCAT
CACCCAGGTTAAGATCAAGGTCTTTTCACCTGGCCCGCATGGACACCCAGACCAGGTCCCCTACATCGTG
ACCTGGGAAGCCTTGGCTTTTGACCCCCCTCCCTGGGTCAAGCCCTTTGTACACCCTAAGCCTCCGCCTC
CTCTTCCTCCATCCGCCCCGTCTCTCCCCCTTGAACCTCCTCGTTCGACCCCGCCTCGATCCTCCCTTTA
TCCAGCCCTCACTCCTTCTCTAGGCGCCGGCCGGATCTGCCACCATGTACCCATACGATGTTCCAGATTA
CGCTTACCCATACGATGTTCCAGATTACGCTTACCCATACGATGTTCCAGATTACGCTGGATCTATGTCT
CAGTCGAAAGGCAAGAAGCGAAACCCTGGCCTTAAAATTCCAAAAGAAGCATTTGAACAACCTCAGACCA
GTTCCACACCACCTAGAGATTTAGACTCCAAGGCTTGCATTTCTATTGGAAATCAGAACTTTGAGGTGAA
GGCAGATGACCTGGAGCCTATAATGGAACTGGGACGAGGTGCGTACGGGGTGGTGGAGAAGATGCGGCAC
GTGCCCAGCGGGCAGATCATGGCAGTGAAGCGGATCCGAGCCACAGTAAATAGCCAGGAACAGAAACGGC
TACTGATGGATTTGGATATTTCCATGAGGACGGTGGACTGTCCATTCACTGTCACCTTTTATGGCGCACT
GTTTCGGGAGGGTGATGTGTGGATCTGCATGGAGCTCATGGATACATCACTAGATAAATTCTACAAACAA
GTTATTGATAAAGGCCAGACAATTCCAGAGGACATCTTAGGGAAAATAGCAGTTTCTATTGTAAAAGCAT
TAGAACATTTACATAGTAAGCTGTCTGTCATTCACAGAGACGTCAAGCCTTCTAATGTACTCATCAATGC
TCTCGGTCAAGTGAAGATGTGCGATTTTGGAATCAGTGGCTACTTGGTGGACGAGGTTGCTAAAGAAATT
GATGCAGGTTGCAAACCATACATGGCCCCTGAAAGAATAAACCCAGAGCTCAACCAGAAGGGATACAGTG
TGAAGTCTGACATTTGGAGTCTGGGCATCACGATGATTGAGTTGGCCATCCTTCGATTTCCCTATGATTC
ATGGGGAACTCCATTTCAGCAGCTCAAACAGGTGGTAGAGGAGCCATCGCCACAACTCCCAGCAGACAAG
TTCTCTGCAGAGTTTGTTGACTTTACCTCACAGTGCTTAAAGAAGAATTCCAAAGAACGGCCTACATACC
CAGAGCTAATGCAACATCCATTTTTCACCCTACATGAATCCAAAGGAACAGATGTGGCATCTTTTGTAAA
ACTGATTCTTGGAGACTAAGTCGACCCTGTGGAATGTGTGTCAGTTAGGGTGTGGAAAGTCCCCAGGCTC
CCCAGCAGGCAGAAGTATGCAAAGCATGCATCTCAATTAGTCAGCAACCAGGTGTGGAAAGTCCCCAGGC
TCCCCAGCAGGCAGAAGTATGCAAAGCATGCATCTCAATTAGTCAGCAACCATAGTCCCGCCCCTAACTC
CGCCCATCCCGCCCCTAACTCCGCCCAGTTCCGCCCATTCTCCGCCCCATGGCTGACTAATTTTTTTTAT
TTATGCAGAGGCCGAGGCCGCCTCGGCCTCTGAGCTATTCCAGAAGTAGTGAGGAGGCTTTTTTGGAGGC
CTAGGCTTTTGCAAAAAGCTTACCATGACCGAGTACAAGCCCACGGTGCGCCTCGCCACCCGCGACGACG
TCCCCAGGGCCGTACGCACCCTCGCCGCCGCGTTCGCCGACTACCCCGCCACGCGCCACACCGTCGATCC
GGACCGCCACATCGAGCGGGTCACCGAGCTGCAAGAACTCTTCCTCACGCGCGTCGGGCTCGACATCGGC
AAGGTGTGGGTCGCGGACGACGGCGCCGCGGTGGCGGTCTGGACCACGCCGGAGAGCGTCGAAGCGGGGG
CGGTGTTCGCCGAGATCGGCCCGCGCATGGCCGAGTTGAGCGGTTCCCGGCTGGCCGCGCAGCAACAGAT
GGAAGGCCTCCTGGCGCCGCACCGGCCCAAGGAGCCCGCGTGGTTCCTGGCCACCGTCGGCGTCTCGCCC
GACCACCAGGGCAAGGGTCTGGGCAGCGCCGTCGTGCTCCCCGGAGTGGAGGCGGCCGAGCGCGCCGGGG
TGCCCGCCTTCCTGGAGACCTCCGCGCCCCGCAACCTCCCCTTCTACGAGCGGCTCGGCTTCACCGTCAC
CGCCGACGTCGAGGTGCCCGAAGGACCGCGCACCTGGTGCATGACCCGCAAGCCCGGTGCCTGACGCCCG
CCCCACGACCCGCAGCGCCCGACCGAAAGGAGCGCACGACCCCATGCATCGATAAAATAAAAGATTTTAT
TTAGTCTCCAGAAAAAGGGGGGAATGAAAGACCCCACCTGTAGGTTTGGCAAGCTAGCTTAAGTAACGCC
ATTTTGCAAGGCATGGAAAAATACATAACTGAGAATAGAGAAGTTCAGATCAAGGTCAGGAACAGATGGA
ACAGCTGAATATGGGCCAAACAGGATATCTGTGGTAAGCAGTTCCTGCCCCGGCTCAGGGCCAAGAACAG
ATGGAACAGCTGAATATGGGCCAAACAGGATATCTGTGGTAAGCAGTTCCTGCCCCGGCTCAGGGCCAAG
AACAGATGGTCCCCAGATGCGGTCCAGCCCTCAGCAGTTTCTAGAGAACCATCAGATGTTTCCAGGGTGC
CCCAAGGACCTGAAATGACCCTGTGCCTTATTTGAACTAACCAATCAGTTCGCTTCTCGCTTCTGTTCGC
GCACTTCTGCTCCCCGAGCTCAATAAAAGAGCCCACAACCCCTCACTCGGGGCGCCAGTCCTCCGATTGA
CTGAGTCGCCCGGGTACCCGTGTATCCAATAAACCCTCTTGCAGTTGCATCCGACTTGTGGTCTCGCTGT
TCCTTGGGAGGGTCTCCTCTGAGTGATTGACTACCCGTCAGCGGGGGTCTTTCACATGCAGCATGTATCA
AAATTAATTTGGTTTTTTTTCTTAAGTATTTACATTAAATGGCCATAGTTGCATTAATGAATCGGCCAAC
GCGCGGGGAGAGGCGGTTTGCGTATTGGGCGCTCTTCCGCTTCCTCGCTCACTGACTCGCTGCGCTCGGT
CGTTCGGCTGCGGCGAGCGGTATCAGCTCACTCAAAGGCGGTAATACGGTTATCCACAGAATCAGGGGAT
AACGCAGGAAAGAACATGTGAGCAAAAGGCCAGCAAAAGGCCAGGAACCGTAAAAAGGCCGCGTTGCTGG
CGTTTTTCCATAGGCTCCGCCCCCCTGACGAGCATCACAAAAATCGACGCTCAAGTCAGAGGTGGCGAAA
CCCGACAGGACTATAAAGATACCAGGCGTTTCCCCCTGGAAGCTCCCTCGTGCGCTCTCCTGTTCCGACC
CTGCCGCTTACCGGATACCTGTCCGCCTTTCTCCCTTCGGGAAGCGTGGCGCTTTCTCATAGCTCACGCT
GTAGGTATCTCAGTTCGGTGTAGGTCGTTCGCTCCAAGCTGGGCTGTGTGCACGAACCCCCCGTTCAGCC
CGACCGCTGCGCCTTATCCGGTAACTATCGTCTTGAGTCCAACCCGGTAAGACACGACTTATCGCCACTG
GCAGCAGCCACTGGTAACAGGATTAGCAGAGCGAGGTATGTAGGCGGTGCTACAGAGTTCTTGAAGTGGT
GGCCTAACTACGGCTACACTAGAAGAACAGTATTTGGTATCTGCGCTCTGCTGAAGCCAGTTACCTTCGG
AAAAAGAGTTGGTAGCTCTTGATCCGGCAAACAAACCACCGCTGGTAGCGGTGGTTTTTTTGTTTGCAAG
CAGCAGATTACGCGCAGAAAAAAAGGATCTCAAGAAGATCCTTTGATCTTTTCTACGGGGTCTGACGCTC
AGTGGAACGAAAACTCACGTTAAGGGATTTTGGTCATGAGATTATCAAAAAGGATCTTCACCTAGATCCT
TTTGCGGCCGCAAATCAATCTAAAGTATATATGAGTAAACTTGGTCTGACAGTTACCAATGCTTAATCAG
TGAGGCACCTATCTCAGCGATCTGTCTATTTCGTTCATCCATAGTTGCCTGACTCCCCGTCGTGTAGATA
ACTACGATACGGGAGGGCTTACCATCTGGCCCCAGTGCTGCAATGATACCGCGAGACCCACGCTCACCGG
CTCCAGATTTATCAGCAATAAACCAGCCAGCCGGAAGGGCCGAGCGCAGAAGTGGTCCTGCAACTTTATC
CGCCTCCATCCAGTCTATTAATTGTTGCCGGGAAGCTAGAGTAAGTAGTTCGCCAGTTAATAGTTTGCGC
AACGTTGTTGCCATTGCTACAGGCATCGTGGTGTCACGCTCGTCGTTTGGTATGGCTTCATTCAGCTCCG
GTTCCCAACGATCAAGGCGAGTTACATGATCCCCCATGTTGTGCAAAAAAGCGGTTAGCTCCTTCGGTCC
TCCGATCGTTGTCAGAAGTAAGTTGGCCGCAGTGTTATCACTCATGGTTATGGCAGCACTGCATAATTCT
CTTACTGTCATGCCATCCGTAAGATGCTTTTCTGTGACTGGTGAGTACTCAACCAAGTCATTCTGAGAAT
AGTGTATGCGGCGACCGAGTTGCTCTTGCCCGGCGTCAATACGGGATAATACCGCGCCACATAGCAGAAC
TTTAAAAGTGCTCATCATTGGAAAACGTTCTTCGGGGCGAAAACTCTCAAGGATCTTACCGCTGTTGAGA
TCCAGTTCGATGTAACCCACTCGTGCACCCAACTGATCTTCAGCATCTTTTACTTTCACCAGCGTTTCTG
GGTGAGCAAAAACAGGAAGGCAAAATGCCGCAAAAAAGGGAATAAGGGCGACACGGAAATGTTGAATACT
CATACTCTTCCTTTTTCAATATTATTGAAGCATTTATCAGGGTTATTGTCTCATGAGCGGATACATATTT
GAATGTATTTAGAAAAATAAACAAATAGGGGTTCCGCGCACATTTCCCCGAAAAGTGCCAC
Features (pLannotate 1.2.2; 14 found; start..end, strand, type, name):
      8..477     +  LTR            LTR: long terminal repeat from Moloney murine leukemia virus
    601..875     +  misc_feature   MESV Ψ (fragment): packaging signal of murine embryonic stem cell virus
    942..1358    +  CDS            gag (truncated): truncated Moloney murine leukemia virus (MMLV) gag gene lacking the start codon
   1378..1394    +  CDS            3xHA (fragment): three tandem HA epitope tags
   1405..1421    +  CDS            3xHA (fragment): three tandem HA epitope tags
   1432..1458    +  CDS            3xHA (fragment): three tandem HA epitope tags
   1465..2466    +  CDS            MAP2K6: MP2K6_HUMAN - Also known as MEK6, MKK6, PRKMK6, SKK3. Experimental evidence at protein level: Swiss-Prot protein existence level 1. Dual specificity protein kinase which acts as an essential component of the MAP kinase signal transduction pathway. With MAP3K3/MKK3, catalyzes the concomitant phosphorylation of a threonine and a tyrosine residue in the MAP kinases p38 MAPK11, MAPK12, MAPK13 and MAPK14 and plays an important role in the regulation of cellular responses to cytokines and all kinds of stresses. Especially, MAP2K3/MKK3 and MAP2K6/MKK6 are both essential for the activation of MAPK11 a
   2486..2815    +  promoter       SV40 promoter: SV40 enhancer and early promoter
   2825..3424    +  CDS            PuroR: puromycin N-acetyltransferase; pac from Streptomyces alboniger; confers resistance to puromycin
   3523..4114    +  LTR            LTR: long terminal repeat from Moloney murine leukemia virus
   4180..4232    -  CDS            lacI (fragment): lac repressor; lacI; The lac repressor binds to the lac operator to inhibit transcription in E. coli. This inhibition can be relieved by adding lactose or isopropyl-β-D-thiogalactopyranoside (IPTG).
   4415..5003    -  rep_origin     ori: high-copy-number ColE1/pMB1/pBR322/pUC origin of replication
   5163..6023    -  CDS            AmpR: β-lactamase; bla; confers resistance to ampicillin, carbenicillin, and related antibiotics
   6024..6128    -  promoter       AmpR promoter: bla
