[The description below was written by a language model from this plasmid's Addgene catalogue record and pLannotate feature annotations shown in this document.]
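Description:
pBABE 3xHA-MKK6-EE puro is a Moloney murine leukemia virus-based retroviral vector, built on the pBABE puro backbone, for stable expression of a constitutively active form of human MKK6 (MAP2K6) in mammalian cells. In bacteria it is maintained through a high-copy ColE1/pUC-type origin and selected with ampicillin via the β-lactamase gene and its own promoter. The annotated sequence also picks up a short lacI fragment in the backbone, which appears to be a remnant with no functional role.

The proviral region is bounded by two MMLV long terminal repeats. Downstream of the 5′ LTR lie a packaging signal and a truncated gag segment lacking its start codon, which together allow the transcribed genomic RNA to be efficiently encapsidated when the plasmid is introduced into a packaging cell line that supplies the viral proteins in trans. The 5′ LTR also serves as the promoter for the insert, an open reading frame encoding MKK6 with three tandem HA epitope tags at its N terminus for detection or immunoprecipitation. The kinase carries S207E and T211E substitutions, acidic replacements that the record describes as rendering it constitutively active. MKK6 is a dual-specificity kinase that phosphorylates and activates the p38 MAP kinases, so the mutant should drive this stress-response pathway without upstream stimuli. The insert was amplified from a bacterial expression plasmid carrying the same tagged mutant and ligated through compatible BglII/BamHI ends, which destroyed the 5′ site, and through SalI at the 3′ end. Following the insert, an SV40 enhancer/early promoter drives puromycin N-acetyltransferase, allowing selection of transduced cells with puromycin.
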