Addgene plasmid #216791: pBABE 3xHA-MKK6-EE puro
Purpose: Mammalian expression of constitutively active human MKK6
Depositing lab: Kevin Janes. Depositing organization: University of Virginia. Publication: Three modes of viral adaption by the heart. Griffiths CD, Shah M, Shao W, Borgman CA, Janes KA. Sci Adv. 2024 Nov 15;10(46):eadp6303. doi: 10.1126/sciadv.adp6303. Epub 2024 Nov 13. PubMed 39536108.
Backbone
  Vector backbone: pBABE puro
  Vector type: Mammalian Expression, Retroviral
  Selectable markers: Puromycin
Growth in bacteria
  Bacterial resistance: Ampicillin, 100 μg/mL
  Growth temperature: 37°C
  Growth strain: NEB Stable
  Copy number: High Copy
Gene/Insert
  Gene/Insert name: MKK6
  Species: H. sapiens (human)
  Insert size (bp): 1095
  Mutation: S207E and T211E, constitutively active
  Entrez Gene: MAP2K6 (a.k.a. MAPKK6, MEK6, MKK6, PRKMK6, SAPKK-3, SAPKK3)
  Promoter: LTR
  Tag / fusion protein: 3x-HA (N terminal on insert)
  Cloning method: Restriction Enzyme; 5′ cloning site BamHI (destroyed during cloning); 3′ cloning site SalI (not destroyed)
Terms and licenses: Academic/Nonprofit Terms; Industry Terms: Not Available to Industry
Depositor comments: This plasmid was created by PCR cloning pGEX-4T-1 3xHA-MKK6-EE (Addgene #47579) using BglII (5') and SalI (3') and inserting into pBABE puro that had been digested by BamHI (5') and SalI (3')
How to cite: pBABE 3xHA-MKK6-EE puro was a gift from Kevin Janes (Addgene plasmid # 216791 ; http://n2t.net/addgene:216791 ; RRID:Addgene_216791)
